>Addgene plasmid #202912 | Salsa-BC71-P1F11 | addgene full sequence | sequence record 413454 | Addgene NGS Result
AGCGCCCAATACGCAAACCGCCTCTCCCCGCGCGTTGGCCGATTCATTAATGCAGTCGAGGGATCTCCAT
AAGAGAAGAGGGACAGCTATGACTGGGAGTAGTCAGGAGAGGAGGAAAAATCTGGCTAGTAAAACATGTA
AGGAAAATTTTAGGGATGTTAAAGAAAAAAATAACACAAAACAAAATATAAAAAAAATCTAACCTCAAGT
CAAGGCTTTTCTATGGAATAAGGAATGGACAGCAGGGGGCTGTTTCATATACTGATGACCTCTTTATAGC
CAACCTTTGTTCATGGCAGCCAGCATATGGGCATATGTTGCCAAACTCTAAACCAAATACTCATTCTGAT
GTTTTAAATGATTTGCCCTCCCATATGTCCTTCCGAGTGAGAGACACAAAAAATTCCAACACACTATTGC
AATGAAAATAAATTTCCTTTATTAGCCAGAAGTCAGATGCTCAAGGGGCTTCATGATGTCCCCATAATTT
TTGGCAGAGGGAAAAAGATCGATCTCAGTGGTATTTGTGAGCCAGGGCATTGGCCACACCAGCCACCACC
TTCTGATAGGCAGCCTGCACCTGAGGAGTGAATTCTTTGCCAAAATGATGAGACAGCACAACAACCAGCA
CGTTGCCCAGGAGCTGTAGGAAAGAGAAGAAGGCATGAACATGGTTAGCAGAGGGGCCCGGTTTGGACTC
AGAGTATTTTATCCTCATCTCAAACAGTGTATATCATTGTAACCATAAAGAGAAAGGCAGGATGATGACC
AGGGTGTAGTTGTTTCTACCAATAAGAATATTTCCACGCCAGCCAGAATTTATATGCAGAAATATTCTAC
CTTATCATTTAATTATAACAATTGTTCTCTAAAACTGTGCTGAAGTACAATATAATATACCCTGATTGCC
TTGAAAAAAAAGTGATTAGAGAAAGTACTTACAATCTGACAAATAAACAAAAGTGAATTTAAAAATTCGT
TACAAATGCAAGCTAAAGTTTAACGAAAAAGTTACAGAAAATGAAAAGAAAATAAGAGGAGACAATGGTT
GTCAACAGAGTAGAAAGTGAAAGAAACAAAATTATCATGAGGGTCCATGGTGATACAAGGGACATCTTCC
CATTCTAAACAACACCCTGAAAACTTTGCCCCCTCCATATAACATGAATTTTACAATAGCGAAAAAGAAA
GAACAATCAAGGGTCCCCAAACTCACCCTGAAGTTCTCAGCTCTAGAGATATCGTCGAGGCCGCGCTAGC
GTTTAAACTGTCGACCTTAATTAAGAGATCTGCTCGAGGCGCGTCAGCTGACTAGAGGATCCCCGGGTAC
CGAGCTCGAATTCGGGGCCGCGGAGGCTGGATCGGTCCCGGTGTCTTCTATGGAGGTCAAAACAGCGTGG
ATGGCGTCTCCAGGCGATCTGACGGTTCACTAAACGAGCTCTGCTTATATAGGCCTCCCACCGTACACGC
CTACCTCGACCCGGGTACCGAGCTCGACTTTCACTTTTCTCTATCACTGATAGGGAGTGGTAAACTCGAC
TTTCACTTTTCTCTATCACTGATAGGGAGTGGTAAACTCGACTTTCACTTTTCTCTATCACTGATAGGGA
GTGGTAAACTCGACTTTCACTTTTCTCTATCACTGATAGGGAGTGGTAAACTCGACTTTCACTTTTCTCT
ATCACTGATAGGGAGTGGTAAACTCGACCTATATAAGCAGAGCTCGTTTAGTGAACCGTCAGATCGCCTG
GAGACGCCATCCACGCTGTTTTGACCTCCATAGAAGACACCGGGACCGATCCAGCCTCCGCGGCCCCGAA
TTCCTGCAGCGGCCGCTCTAGAACTAGTGGATCCCCGCGGATGGTGAGCAAGGGCGAGGAGCTGTTCACC
GGGGTGGTGCCCATCCTGGTCGAGCTGGACGGCGACGTAAACGGCCACAAGTTCAGCGTGTCCGGCGAGG
GCGAGGGCGATGCCACCTACGGCAAGCTGACCCTGAAGTTCATCTGCACCACCGGCAAGCTGCCCGTGCC
CTGGCCCACCCTCGTGACCACCCTGACCTACGGCGTGCAGTGCTTCAGCCGCTACCCCGACCACATGAAG
CAGCACGACTTCTTCAAGTCCGCCATGCCCGAAGGCTACGTCCAGGAGCGCACCATCTTCTTCAAGGACG
ACGGCAACTACAAGACCCGCGCCGAGGTGAAGTTCGAGGGCGACACCCTGGTGAACCGCATCGAGCTGAA
GGGCATCGACTTCAAGGAGGACGGCAACATCCTGGGGCACAAGCTGGAGTACAACTACAACAGCCACAAC
GTCTATATCATGGCCGACAAGCAGAAGAACGGCATCAAGGTGAACTTCAAGATCCGCCACAACATCGAGG
ACGGCAGCGTGCAGCTCGCCGACCACTACCAGCAGAACACCCCCATCGGCGACGGCCCCGTGCTGCTGCC
CGACAACCACTACCTGAGCACCCAGTCCGCCCTGAGCAAAGACCCCAACGAGAAGCGCGATCACATGGTC
CTGCTGGAGTTCGTGACCGCCGCCGGGATCACTCTCGGCATGGACGAGCTGTACAAGTAAAGTTGGGGCG
GAATTCGATATCAAGCTTGTCGACCTAGTTCTAGAGGATCCAGACATGATAAGATACATTGATGAGTTTG
GACAAACCACAACTAGAATGCAGTGAAAAAAATGCTTTATTTGTGAAATTTGTGATGCTATTGCTTTATT
TGTAACCATTATAAGCTGCAATAAACAAGTTAACAACAACAATTGCATTCATTTTATGTTTCAGGTTCAG
GGGGAGGTGTGGGAGGTTTTTTAAAGCAAGTAAAACCTCTACAAATGTGGTATGGCTGATTATGATCCTG
CAAGCCTCGTCGTCCTGGCCGGACCACGCTATCTGTGCAAGGTCCCCGGCCCCGGACGCGCGCTCCATGA
GCAGAGCGCCCGCCGCCGAGGCGAAGACTCGGGCGGCGCCCTGCCCGTCCCACCAGGTCAACAGGCGGTA
ACCGGCCTCTTCATCGGGAATGCGCGCGACCTTCAGCATCGCCGGCATGTCCCCCTGGCGGACGGGAAGT
ATCCAGCTCGACCAAGCTGGCCGCGTCGAGTGAAGACGAAAGGGCCTCGTGATACGCCTATTTTTATAGG
TTAATGTCATGATAATAATGGTTTCTTAGACGTCAGGTGGCACTTTTCGGGGAAATGTGCGCGGAACCCC
TATTTGTTTATTTTTCTAAATACATTCAAATATGTATCCGCTCATGAGACAATAACCCTGATAAATGCTT
CAATAATATTGAAAAAGGAAGAGTATGAGTATTCAACATTTCCGTGTCGCCCTTATTCCCTTTTTTGCGG
CATTTTGCCTTCCTGTTTTTGCTCACCCAGAAACGCTGGTGAAAGTAAAAGATGCTGAAGATCAGTTGGG
TGCACGAGTGGGTTACATCGAACTGGATCTCAACAGCGGTAAGATCCTTGAGAGTTTTCGCCCCGAAGAA
CGTTTTCCAATGATGAGCACTTTTAAAGTTCTGCTATGTGGCGCGGTATTATCCCGTGTTGACGCCGGGC
AAGAGCAACTCGGTCGCCGCATACACTATTCTCAGAATGACTTGGTTGAGTACTCACCAGTCACAGAAAA
GCATCTTACGGATGGCATGACAGTAAGAGAATTATGCAGTGCTGCCATAACCATGAGTGATAACACTGCG
GCCAACTTACTTCTGACAACGATCGGAGGACCGAAGGAGCTAACCGCTTTTTTGCACAACATGGGGGATC
ATGTAACTCGCCTTGATCGTTGGGAACCGGAGCTGAATGAAGCCATACCAAACGACGAGCGTGACACCAC
GATGCCTGTAGCAATGGCAACAACGTTGCGCAAACTATTAACTGGCGAACTACTTACTCTAGCTTCCCGG
CAACAATTAATAGACTGGATGGAGGCGGATAAAGTTGCAGGACCACTTCTGCGCTCGGCCCTTCCGGCTG
GCTGGTTTATTGCTGATAAATCTGGAGCCGGTGAGCGTGGGTCTCGCGGTATCATTGCAGCACTGGGGCC
AGATGGTAAGCCCTCCCGTATCGTAGTTATCTACACGACGGGGAGTCAGGCAACTATGGATGAACGAAAT
AGACAGATCGCTGAGATAGGTGCCTCACTGATTAAGCATTGGTAACTGTCAGACCAAGTTTACTCATATA
TACTTTAGATTGATTTAAAACTTCATTTTTAATTTAAAAGGATCTAGGTGAAGATCCTTTTTGATAATCT
CATGACCAAAATCCCTTAACGTGAGTTTTCGTTCCACTGAGCGTCAGACCCCGTAGAAAAGATCAAAGGA
TCTTCTTGAGATCCTTTTTTTCTGCGCGTAATCTGCTGCTTGCAAACAAAAAAACCACCGCTACCAGCGG
TGGTTTGTTTGCCGGATCAAGAGCTACCAACTCTTTTTCCGAAGGTAACTGGCTTCAGCAGAGCGCAGAT
ACCAAATACTGTTCTTCTAGTGTAGCCGTAGTTAGGCCACCACTTCAAGAACTCTGTAGCACCGCCTACA
TACCTCGCTCTGCTAATCCTGTTACCAGTGGCTGCTGCCAGTGGCGATAAGTCGTGTCTTACCGGGTTGG
ACTCAAGACGATAGTTACCGGATAAGGCGCAGCGGTCGGGCTGAACGGGGGGTTCGTGCACACAGCCCAG
CTTGGAGCGAACGACCTACACCGAACTGAGATACCTACAGCGTGAGCTATGAGAAAGCGCCACGCTTCCC
GAAGGGAGAAAGGCGGACAGGTATCCGGTAAGCGGCAGGGTCGGAACAGGAGAGCGCACGAGGGAGCTTC
CAGGGGGAAACGCCTGGTATCTTTATAGTCCTGTCGGGTTTCGCCACCTCTGACTTGAGCGTCGATTTTT
GTGATGCTCGTCAGGGGGGCGGAGCCTATGGAAAAACGCCAGCAACGCGGCCTTTTTACGGTTCCTGGCC
TTTTGCTGGCCTTTTGCTCACATGTTCTTTCCTGCGTTATCCCCTGATTCTGTGGATAACCGTATTACCG
CCTTTGAGTGAGCTGATACCGCTCGCCGCAGCCGAACGACCGAGCGCAGCGAGTCAGTGAGCGAGGAAGC
GGAAG
Features (pLannotate 1.2.2; 17 found; start..end, strand, type, name):
      2..55      +  CDS            lacI (fragment): lac repressor; lacI; The lac repressor binds to the lac operator to inhibit transcription in E. coli. This inhibition can be relieved by adding lactose or isopropyl-β-D-thiogalactopyranoside (IPTG).
    388..443     -  polyA_signal   β-globin poly(A) signal: rabbit β-globin polyadenylation signal (Gil and Proudfoot, 1987)
    518..640     -  CDS            HBB: HBB_COLGU - Experimental evidence at transcript level: Swiss-Prot protein existence level 2. Involved in oxygen transport from the lung to the various peripheral tissues. From Colobus guereza (Mantled guereza) (Eastern black-and-white colobus monkey).
    644..1216    -  intron         β-globin intron: intron from rabbit β-globin gene
   1312..1343    -  misc_feature   MCS (fragment): pUC18/19 multiple cloning site
   1437..1475    -  promoter       minimal CMV promoter: human cytomegalovirus (CMV) immediate early promoter
   1493..1708    -  protein_bind   tetracycline response element (fragment): contains seven copies of the tetracycline operator tetO tetracycline repressor TetR
   1708..1753    +  promoter       TRE3GV promoter (fragment): 3rd-generation Tet-responsive promoter that can be activated by binding of Tet-On® 3G, optimized for retroviral and lentiviral vectors
   1829..1856    +  misc_feature   MCS (fragment): pBluescript multiple cloning site
   1861..2580    +  CDS            EGFP: the original enhanced GFP (Yang et al., 1996) mammalian codon-optimized
   2590..2613    +  misc_feature   MCS (fragment): pBluescript multiple cloning site
   2627..2761    -  polyA_signal   SV40 poly(A) signal: SV40 polyadenylation signal
   2784..2867    -  CDS            large T antigen (fragment): large T antigen from SV40 (simian virus 40)
   2861..3091    -  CDS            str (fragment): STR_KLEPN - Protein inferred from homology: Swiss-Prot protein existence level 3. The aminoglycoside phosphotransferases achieve inactivation of their antibiotic substrates by phosphorylation. From Klebsiella pneumoniae.
   3210..3314    +  promoter       AmpR promoter: bla
   3315..4175    +  CDS            AmpR: β-lactamase; bla; confers resistance to ampicillin, carbenicillin, and related antibiotics
   4346..4934    +  rep_origin     ori: high-copy-number ColE1/pMB1/pBR322/pUC origin of replication
