[The description below was written by a language model from this plasmid's Addgene catalogue record and pLannotate feature annotations shown in this document.]
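Description:
Salsa-BC71-P1F11 is a 5.1 kb mammalian expression plasmid built on the pCER206 backbone. It serves as one member of a set of barcoded reporter plasmids for PRESTO-Salsa, a highly multiplexed screening platform for GPCR bioactivity. It is propagated in E. coli as a high-copy plasmid through a ColE1/pUC-type origin and selected with ampicillin via the bla (AmpR) gene and its native promoter. No mammalian selection marker is annotated. The short lacI, SV40 large T antigen and aminoglycoside phosphotransferase fragments in the feature table appear to be backbone remnants rather than functional genes.

The payload is a synthetic insert of about 730 bp, EGFP/BC71, placed under a Tet Response Element promoter. The annotation shows a tetO array flanked by minimal promoter elements pointing in both directions, suggesting a bidirectional layout. On one side, a TRE3G-type fragment drives mammalian codon-optimized EGFP. On the other, a minimal CMV promoter faces a cloning site followed by a rabbit β-globin intron and polyadenylation signal, with no coding sequence annotated there. An SV40 poly(A) signal lies downstream of EGFP, though it is annotated on the opposite strand. The barcode itself (BC71) is not called as a feature. The BsrGI and HindIII cloning sites suggest it sits at or just past the 3′ end of EGFP, where it would be included in the reporter transcript.

A Tet-type transactivator acting on the TRE would induce transcription of the barcoded EGFP message. A unique barcode per plasmid would then let many reporters be pooled and read out together. The record does not say which receptor, if any, is paired with BC71.
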