Addgene plasmid #202912: Salsa-BC71-P1F11
Purpose: Expression of barcoded reporter plasmid for PRESTO-Salsa; EGFP/BC71
Depositing lab: Noah Palm. Depositing organization: Yale University. Publication: Highly multiplexed bioactivity screening reveals human and microbiota metabolome-GPCRome interactions. Chen H, Rosen CE, Gonzalez-Hernandez JA, Song D, Potempa J, Ring AM, Palm NW. Cell. 2023 Jul 6;186(14):3095-3110.e19. doi: 10.1016/j.cell.2023.05.024. Epub 2023 Jun 14. PubMed 37321219.
Backbone
  Vector backbone: pCER206
  Vector type: Mammalian Expression
Growth in bacteria
  Bacterial resistance: Ampicillin, 100 μg/mL
  Growth temperature: 37°C
  Growth strain: DH5alpha
  Copy number: High Copy
Gene/Insert
  Gene/Insert name: EGFP/BC71
  Species: Synthetic
  Insert size (bp): 730
  Promoter: Tet Response Element (TRE)
  Cloning method: Restriction Enzyme; 5′ cloning site BsrGI (not destroyed); 3′ cloning site HindIII (not destroyed)
  Sequencing primers: 5′ Custom primer (GAAGCGCGATCACATGG)
Terms and licenses: Academic/Nonprofit Terms; Industry Terms: Not Available to Industry
How to cite: Salsa-BC71-P1F11 was a gift from Noah Palm (Addgene plasmid # 202912 ; http://n2t.net/addgene:202912 ; RRID:Addgene_202912)
