>Addgene plasmid #202912 | Salsa-BC71-P1F11 | depositor partial sequence | sequence record 393785 | BC71
AGTTGGGGCG
